>Addgene plasmid #148231 | pAc5.1B-lambdaN-HA-DmTRF4-2_AA | depositor full sequence | sequence record 290679 | Full Sequence
CTTCAAGGAATTAATTCTATATTCTAAAAACACAAATGATACTTCTAAAAAAAATCATGAATGGCATCAA
CTCTGAATCAAATCTTTGCAGATGCACCTACTTCTCATTTCCACTGTCACATCATTTTTCCAGATCTCGC
TGCCTGTTATGTGGCCCACAAACCAAGACACGTTTTATGGCCATTAAAGCTGGCTGATCGTCGCCAAACA
CCAAATACATATCAATATGTACATTCGAGAAAGAAGCGATCAAAGAAGCGTCTTCGGGCGAGTAGGAGAA
TGCGGAGGAGAAGGAGAACGAGCTGATCTAGTATCTCTCCACAATCCAATGCCAACTGACCAACTGGCCA
TATTCGGAGCAATTTGAAGCCAATTTCCATCGCCTGGCGATCGCTCCATTCTTGGCTATATGTTTTTCAC
CGTTCCCGGGGCCATTTTCAAAGACTCGTCGGTAAGATAAGATTGTGTCACTCGCTGTCTCTCTTCATTT
GTCGAAGAATGCTGAGGAATTTCGCGATGACGTCGGCGAGTATTTTGAAGAATGAGAATAATTTGTATTT
ATACGAAAATCAGTTAGTGGAATTTTCTACAAAAACATGTTATCTATAGATAATTTTGTTGCAAAATATG
TTGACTATGACAAAGATTGTATGTATATACCTTTAATGTATTCTCATTTTCTTATGTATTTATAATGGCA
ATGATGATACTGATGATATTTTAAGATGATGCCAGACCACAGGCTGATTTCTGCGTCTTTTGCCGAACGC
AGTGCATGTGCGGTTGTTGTTTTTTGGAATAGTTTCAATTTTCGGACTGTCCGCTTTGATTTCAGTTTCT
TGGCTTATTCAAAAAGCAAAGTAAAGCCAAAAAAGCGAGATGGCAATACCAAATGCGGCAAAACGGTAGT
GGAAGGAAAGGGGTGCGGGGCAGCGGAAGGAAGGGTGGGGCGGGGCGTGGCGGGGTCTGTGGCTGGGCGC
GACGTCACCGACGTTGGAGCCACTCCTTTGACCATGTGTGCGTGTGTGTATTATTCGTGTCTCGCCACTC
GCCGGTTGTTTTTTTCTTTTTATCTCGCTCTCTCTAGCGCCATCTCGTACGCATGCTCAACGCACCGCAT
GTTGCCGTGTCCTTTATGCGTCATTTTGGCTCGAAATAGGCAATTATTTAAACAAAGATTAGTCAACGAA
AACGCTAAAATAAATAAGTCTACAATATGGTTACTTATTGCCATGTGTGTGCAGCCAACGATAGCAACAA
AAGCAACAACACAGTGGCTTTCCCTCTTTCACTTTTTGTTTGCAAGCGCGTGCGAGCAAGACGGCACGAC
CGGCAAACGCAATTACGCTGACAAAGAGCAGACGAAGTTTTGGCCGAAAAACATCAAGGCGCCTGATACG
AATGCATTTGCAATAACAATTGCGATATTTAATATTGTTTATGAAGCTGTTTGACTTCAAAACACACAAA
AAAAAAAATAAAACAAATTATTTGAAAGAGAATTAGGAATCGGACAGCTTATCGTTACGGGCTAACAGCA
CACCGAGACGAAATAGCTTACCTGACGTCACAGCCTCTGGAAGAACTGCCGCCAAGCAGAGAGAGAGAGA
AAAAGAGGGAGAGCAGCTTAGACCGCATGTGCTTGTGTGTGAGGCGTCTCTCTCTTCGTCTCCTGTTTGC
GCAAACGCATAGACTGCACTGAGAAAATCGATTACCTATTTTTTATGAATGAATATTTGCACTATTACTA
TTCAAAACTATTAAGATAGCAATCACATTCAATAGCCAAATACTATACCACCTGAGCGATGCAACGAAAT
GATCAATTTGAGCAAAAATGCTGCATATTTAGGACGGCATCATTATAGAAATGCTTCTTGCTGTGTACTT
TTCTCTCGTCTGGCAGCTGTTTCGCCGTTATTGTTAAAACCGGCTTAAGTTAGGTGTGTTTTCTACGACT
AGTGATGCCCCTACTAGAAGATGTGTGTTGCACAAATGTCCCTGAATAACCAATTTGAAGTGCAGATAGC
AGTAAACGTAAGCTAATATGAATATTATTTAACTGTAATGTTTTAATATCGCTGGACATTACTAATAAAC
CCACTATAAACACATGTACATATGTATGTTTTGGCATACAATGAGTAGTTGGGGAAAAAATGTGTAAAAG
CACCGTGACCATCACAGCATAAAGATAACCAGCTGAAGTATCGAATATGAGTAACCCCCAAATTGAATCA
CATGCCGCAACTGATAGGACCCATGGAAGTACACTCTTCATGGCGATATACAAGACACACACAAGCACGA
ACACCCAGTTGCGGAGGAAATTCTCCGTAAATGAAAACCCAATCGGCGAACAATTCATACCCATATATGG
TAAAAGTTTTGAACGCGACTTGAGAGCGGAGAGCATTGCGGCTGATAAGGTTTTAGCGCTAAGCGGGCTT
TATAAAACGGGCTGCGGGACCAGTTTTCATATCACTACCGTTTGAGTTCTTGTGCTGTGTGGATACTCCT
CCCGACACAAAGCCGCTCCATCAGCCAGCAGTCGTCTAATCCAGAGACCCCGGATCGGGGTACCAACATG
GACGCACAAACACGACGACGTGAGCGTCGCGCTGAGAAACAAGCTCAATGGAAAGCTGCAAACGGTGGAT
CTCCTCCACATATGGCTTACCCATACGATGTTCCAGATTACGCTCCTCCAAGCTTGATGTGTGACGAAGC
GAATCCAGCGAAGCCGTGGCAGCTTCCCGATGTGGTGTACGGCAATGGGATTCCGGCGCTGTGCCTGCTG
CACCAGGAGATCGAGCAGTTCTACAACTACATCCGGTCCACGCCAACAGAGTTCTGCTTGCGGGCAGGTG
CAGTGCGTCGCATCGAGGATGTGGTGCTTTCCATTTGGCCAAGCGCATCCGTCGATCTCTTTGGCTCATT
TCGGACCGGGCTAAATCTGCCGGACTCGGACATTGATCTGGTTGTGTACTATAAGTTCTGGAACCCCAGG
CTGCTGCATGAGCTTCAAAACGAACTAGTCAGCCAAGGAGTAACTGATCCGGACACTGTGACCGTCCTCG
ACAAGGCCTCTGTGCCAGTGGTCAAGTTTACGGACCTCATTTCCCGCATCAGGTTCGATGTGACCTTCAA
CTCCGTAGCATCCGGCGTTCAGGCCGCCGACCTGATCAAGGACTTTATCCGCCATTTTCCCGAACTACCC
AAACTGGTCATGGTGCTCAAGCAGTTCCTCAGCCTTCACGGATTCAACGAGGTCTACAACTCCGGCGGAG
TCTCGTCCTACGCACTCACGCTAATGGTGATCAGCTTTCTGCAGCAGCATGCGCGCTCCAACAGGCGTTT
AAGTGAACACAGTAAGCTGGCCCTGCTGCTCATTCAGTTTCTAGACTACTACGGCCGCAAGTTTGACTTC
TTCAAGTATGGAATTTCTGTCCTCGGCCAAGGCGGTTGCGTGGAGAAGGCTCGACTTCGCTCCACGCTCG
GCGAGAACAACTGGCAGTCGGTGCTTTGCATAGAGGATCCAGTGACGCCGACCAACGACATAGGGAGGAG
CTCCTATGGGGTGCTCGGCGTGATGCAGGGATTCGGGGCAGCCTTCGTGAAGCTCTCGAAGCTGGTGGAC
TCCGACTCGTCCAAGATCGTCGGCCCCATACTGGCCAACATTGTAGAGGTGCCGCAGTCCATCATCAACT
ACCGGGCTTGGGTGCACTACAACTTCCAGCACCTTTTGACACCGGAATTGCCTTGTGCCGATTCCCTTGT
ACAACCGTCGCCTACGGGATCCACATCCCCCTCCGCCTCCGCCTCCGCCTCCGAGGATGAGCGCTCGGGC
GGGCCGGCTACTATTGGATTCGGCCGATGTGATGATCCTCCCCAAAACATAGACATAGTTGCCGACCTTG
CAAACCTTAAGATGAATTAACTCGAGTCTAGAGGGCCCGCGGTTCGAAGGTAAGCCTATCCCTAACCCTC
TCCTCGGTCTCGATTCTACGCGTACCGGTCATCATCACCATCACCATTGAGTTTAAACCCGCTGATCAGC
CTCGACTGTGCCTTCTAAGGCCTGAGCTCGCTGATCAGCCTCGATCGAGGATCCAGACATGATAAGATAC
ATTGATGAGTTTGGACAAACCACAACTAGAATGCAGTGAAAAAAATGCTTTATTTGTGAAATTTGTGATG
CTATTGCTTTATTTGTAACCATTATAAGCTGCAATAAACAAGTTAACAACAACAATTGCATTCATTTTAT
GTTTCAGGTTCAGGGGGAGGTGTGGGAGGTTTTTTAAAGCAAGTAAAACCTCTACAAATGTGGTATGGCT
GATTATGATCAGTCGACCGATGCCCTTGAGAGCCTTCAACCCAGTCAGCTCCTTCCGGTGGGCGCGGGGC
ATGACTATCGTCGCCGCACTTATGACTGTCTTCTTTATCATGCAACTCGTAGGACAGGTGCCGGCAGCGC
TCTGGGTCATTTTCGGCGAGGACCGCTTTCGCTGGAGCGCGACGATGATCGGCCTGTCGCTTGCGGTATT
CGGAATCTTGCACGCCCTCGCTCAAGCCTTCGTCACTGGTCCCGCCACCAAACGTTTCGGCGAGAAGCAG
GCCATTATCGCCGGCATGGCGGCCGACGCGCTGGGCTACGTCTTGCTGGCGTTCGCGACGCGAGGCTGGA
TGGCCTTCCCCATTATGATTCTTCTCGCTTCCGGCGGCATCGGGATGCCCGCGTTGCAGGCCATGCTGTC
CAGGCAGGTAGATGACGACCATCAGGGACAGCTTCAAGGATCGCTCGCGGCTCTTACCAGCCAGCAAAAG
GCCAGGAACCGTAAAAAGGCCGCGTTGCTGGCGTTTTTCCATAGGCTCCGCCCCCCTGACGAGCATCACA
AAAATCGACGCTCAAGTCAGAGGTGGCGAAACCCGACAGGACTATAAAGATACCAGGCGTTTCCCCCTGG
AAGCTCCCTCGTGCGCTCTCCTGTTCCGACCCTGCCGCTTACCGGATACCTGTCCGCCTTTCTCCCTTCG
GGAAGCGTGGCGCTTTCTCAATGCTCACGCTGTAGGTATCTCAGTTCGGTGTAGGTCGTTCGCTCCAAGC
TGGGCTGTGTGCACGAACCCCCCGTTCAGCCCGACCGCTGCGCCTTATCCGGTAACTATCGTCTTGAGTC
CAACCCGGTAAGACACGACTTATCGCCACTGGCAGCAGCCACTGGTAACAGGATTAGCAGAGCGAGGTAT
GTAGGCGGTGCTACAGAGTTCTTGAAGTGGTGGCCTAACTACGGCTACACTAGAAGGACAGTATTTGGTA
TCTGCGCTCTGCTGAAGCCAGTTACCTTCGGAAAAAGAGTTGGTAGCTCTTGATCCGGCAAACAAACCAC
CGCTGGTAGCGGTGGTTTTTTTGTTTGCAAGCAGCAGATTACGCGCAGAAAAAAAGGATCTCAAGAAGAT
CCTTTGATCTTTTCTACGGGGTCTGACGCTCAGTGGAACGAAAACTCACGTTAAGGGATTTTGGTCATGA
GATTATCAAAAAGGATCTTCACCTAGATCCTTTTAAATTAAAAATGAAGTTTTAAATCAATCTAAAGTAT
ATATGAGTAAACTTGGTCTGACAGTTACCAATGCTTAATCAGTGAGGCACCTATCTCAGCGATCTGTCTA
TTTCGTTCATCCATAGTTGCCTGACTCCCCGTCGTGTAGATAACTACGATACGGGAGGGCTTACCATCTG
GCCCCAGTGCTGCAATGATACCGCGAGACCCACGCTCACCGGCTCCAGATTTATCAGCAATAAACCAGCC
AGCCGGAAGGGCCGAGCGCAGAAGTGGTCCTGCAACTTTATCCGCCTCCATCCAGTCTATTAATTGTTGC
CGGGAAGCTAGAGTAAGTAGTTCGCCAGTTAATAGTTTGCGCAACGTTGTTGCCATTGCTGCAGGCATCG
TGGTGTCACGCTCGTCGTTTGGTATGGCTTCATTCAGCTCCGGTTCCCAACGATCAAGGCGAGTTACATG
ATCCCCCATGTTGTGCAAAAAAGCGGTTAGCTCCTTCGGTCCTCCGATCGTTGTCAGAAGTAAGTTGGCC
GCAGTGTTATCACTCATGGTTATGGCAGCACTGCATAATTCTCTTACTGTCATGCCATCCGTAAGATGCT
TTTCTGTGACTGGTGAGTACTCAACCAAGTCATTCTGAGAATAGTGTATGCGGCGACCGAGTTGCTCTTG
CCCGGCGTCAACACGGGATAATACCGCGCCACATAGCAGAACTTTAAAAGTGCTCATCATTGGAAAACGT
TCTTCGGGGCGAAAACTCTCAAGGATCTTACCGCTGTTGAGATCCAGTTCGATGTAACCCACTCGTGCAC
CCAACTGATCTTCAGCATCTTTTACTTTCACCAGCGTTTCTGGGTGAGCAAAAACAGGAAGGCAAAATGC
CGCAAAAAAGGGAATAAGGGCGACACGGAAATGTTGAATACTCATACTCTTCCTTTTTCAATATTATTGA
AGCATTTATCAGGGTTATTGTCTCATGAGCGGATACATATTTGAATGTATTTAGAAAAATAAACAAATAG
GGGTTCCGCGCACATTTCCCCGAAAAGTGCCACCTGACGTCTAAGAAACCATTATTATCATGACATTAAC
CTATAAAAATAGGCGTATCACGAGGCCCTTTCGT
Features (pLannotate 1.2.2; 11 found; start..end, strand, type, name):
     56..2568    +  promoter       Ac5 promoter: Drosophila melanogaster actin 5C promoter
   2588..2653    +  CDS            N (fragment): REGN_LAMBD - Experimental evidence at protein level: Swiss-Prot protein existence level 1. Plays a role as a transcriptional antitermination factor that allows the virus to initiate its lytic phase. Activates expression of the delayed viral early genes by modifying host RNA polymerase (RNAP) into a form that is resistant to termination signals. This antitermination function requires the host NusA protein which serves to stabilize the interaction between antitermination protein N and host RNA polymerase. From Escherichia phage lambda (Bacteriophage lambda).
   2678..2704    +  CDS            3xHA (fragment): three tandem HA epitope tags
   2717..3937    +  CDS            Trf4-2: TRF42_DROME - Experimental evidence at transcript level: Swiss-Prot protein existence level 2. From Drosophila melanogaster (Fruit fly).
   3969..4010    +  CDS            V5 tag: epitope tag from simian virus 5
   4110..4244    -  polyA_signal   SV40 poly(A) signal: SV40 polyadenylation signal
   4267..4351    -  CDS            large T antigen (fragment): large T antigen from SV40 (simian virus 40)
   4352..4822    +  CDS            TcR (fragment): tetracycline efflux protein; tet; confers resistance to tetracycline
   4866..5454    -  rep_origin     ori: high-copy-number ColE1/pMB1/pBR322/pUC origin of replication
   5625..6485    -  CDS            AmpR: β-lactamase; bla; confers resistance to ampicillin, carbenicillin, and related antibiotics
   6486..6590    -  promoter       AmpR promoter: bla
