[The description below was written by a language model from this plasmid's Addgene catalogue record and pLannotate feature annotations shown in this document.]
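Description:
pAc5.1B-lambdaN-HA-DmTRF4-2_AA is a 6,684 nt insect expression plasmid. The catalogue lists the backbone as unknown, although the name and the feature layout point to a pAc5.1-type vector. It is propagated in E. coli through a ColE1/pUC-family origin and selected with ampicillin via the β-lactamase gene and its own promoter. The catalogue describes it as low copy, whereas the origin is annotated as a high-copy type. A tetracycline resistance fragment and a small SV40 large T antigen fragment are also annotated; both are partial and appear to be backbone remnants. No marker for selection in insect cells is annotated.

Expression is driven by the Drosophila melanogaster actin 5C promoter, a strong constitutive promoter commonly used in cultured fly cells. Downstream lies a short fragment of the bacteriophage lambda N protein, followed by an HA epitope (annotated as a fragment of a 3xHA element, about one repeat in length) and the coding sequence of D. melanogaster Trf4-2 (CG17462), which the depositor based on isoform A. A V5 tag is annotated after the insert, but the record does not show whether it is in frame and translated or preceded by a stop codon. An SV40 polyadenylation signal follows the cassette.

The lambda N peptide is widely used to tether a fusion protein to reporter mRNAs carrying boxB hairpins, so this construct would fit tethering assays of Trf4-2 activity on a bound transcript, with the HA tag allowing detection. The record itself states only insect expression as the purpose. The "_AA" suffix may denote a variant of the protein, but its meaning is not explained in the record.
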