Addgene plasmid #148231: pAc5.1B-lambdaN-HA-DmTRF4-2_AA
Purpose: Insect Expression of DmTRF4-2
Depositing lab: Elisa Izaurralde. Depositing organization: Max Planck Institute for Developmental Biology.
Backbone
  Vector backbone: Unknown
  Vector type: Insect Expression
Growth in bacteria
  Bacterial resistance: Ampicillin, 100 μg/mL
  Growth temperature: 37°C
  Growth strain: DH5alpha
  Copy number: Low Copy
Gene/Insert
  Gene/Insert name: DmTRF4-2
  Species: D. melanogaster (fly)
  Entrez Gene: Trf4-2 (a.k.a. Dmel_CG17462, AAF56369, CG17462, DmTRF4-2, Dmel\CG17462)
  Cloning method: Unknown
Terms and licenses: Academic/Nonprofit Terms; Industry Terms: Not Available to Industry
Depositor comments: sequence based on NCBI:NM_143056, isoform A. Plasmids from this collection were made available to the research community and donated after the lab closed. Please note that the sequence provided by the depositing laboratory may be theoretical/predicted or based on Sanger sequencing results. There may be discrepancies between sequencing results obtained by Addgene and the depositor sequence. If an Addgene verified sequence is not available, please contact before placing your order to request that our lab fully sequence the plasmid.
How to cite: pAc5.1B-lambdaN-HA-DmTRF4-2_AA was a gift from Elisa Izaurralde (Addgene plasmid # 148231 ; http://n2t.net/addgene:148231 ; RRID:Addgene_148231)
